Features (pLannotate 1.2.2; 7 found; start..end, strand, type, name):
    126..230     +  promoter       AmpR promoter: bla
    221..301     -  CDS            int (fragment): INT2_ECOLX - Protein inferred from homology: Swiss-Prot protein existence level 3. Putative integrase believed to be involved in the insertion of antibiotic resistance genes into plasmids and transposons. From Escherichia coli.
    387..443     +  CDS            GmR (fragment): gentamycin acetyltransferase; aacC1; confers resistance to gentamycin
    450..1238    +  CDS            aadA: S3AD_ECOLX - Experimental evidence at protein level: Swiss-Prot protein existence level 1. Mediates bacterial resistance to the antibiotics streptomycin and spectinomycin. From Escherichia coli.
   1412..2000    +  rep_origin     ori: high-copy-number ColE1/pMB1/pBR322/pUC origin of replication
   2183..2232    +  CDS            lacI (fragment): lac repressor; lacI; The lac repressor binds to the lac operator to inhibit transcription in E. coli. This inhibition can be relieved by adding lactose or isopropyl-β-D-thiogalactopyranoside (IPTG).
   2263..2318    +  misc_feature   TMV Ω: translational enhancer from the tobacco mosaic virus 5'-leader sequence (Gallie et al., 1988)
>Addgene plasmid | pICH41402 | analyzer sequence | sequence record 75042
AATGTGAGACCACGAAGTGGCTCTTCAGTGGACGAAAGGGCCTCGTGATACGCCTATTTTTATAGGTTAA
TGTCATGATAATAATGGTTTCTTAGACGTCAGGTGGCACTTTTCGGGGAAATGTGCGCGGAACCCCTATT
TGTTTATTTTTCTAAATACATTCAAATATGTATCCGCTCATGAGACAATAACCCTGATAAATGCTTCAAT
AATATTGAAAAAGGAAGAGTATGCGCTCACGCAACTGGTCCAGAACCTTGACCGAACGCAGCGGTGGTAA
CGGCGCAGTGGCGGTTTTCATGGCTTGTTATGACTGTTTTTTTGGGGTACAGTCTATGCCTCGGGCATCC
AAGCAGCAAGCGCGTTACGCCGTGGGTCGATGTTTGATGTTATGGAGCAGCAACGATGTTACGCAGCAGG
GCAGTCGCCCTAAAACAAAGTTAAACATCATGAGGGAAGCGGTGATCGCCGAAGTATCGACTCAACTATC
AGAGGTAGTTGGCGTCATCGAGCGCCATCTCGAACCGACGTTGCTGGCCGTACATTTGTACGGCTCCGCA
GTGGATGGCGGCCTGAAGCCACACAGCGATATTGATTTGCTGGTTACGGTGACCGTAAGGCTTGATGAAA
CAACGCGGCGAGCTTTGATCAACGACCTTTTGGAAACTTCGGCTTCCCCTGGAGAGAGCGAGATTCTCCG
CGCTGTAGAAGTCACCATTGTTGTGCACGACGACATCATTCCGTGGCGTTATCCAGCTAAGCGCGAACTG
CAATTTGGAGAATGGCAGCGCAATGACATTCTTGCAGGTATCTTCGAGCCAGCCACGATCGACATTGATC
TGGCTATCTTGCTGACAAAAGCAAGAGAACATAGCGTTGCCTTGGTAGGTCCAGCGGCGGAGGAACTCTT
TGATCCGGTTCCTGAACAGGATCTATTTGAGGCGCTAAATGAAACCTTAACGCTATGGAACTCGCCGCCC
GACTGGGCTGGCGATGAGCGAAATGTAGTGCTTACGTTGTCCCGCATTTGGTACAGCGCAGTAACCGGCA
AAATCGCGCCGAAGGATGTCGCTGCCGACTGGGCAATGGAGCGCCTGCCGGCCCAGTATCAGCCCGTCAT
ACTTGAAGCTAGACAGGCTTATCTTGGACAAGAAGAAGATCGCTTGGCCTCGCGCGCAGATCAGTTGGAA
GAATTTGTCCATTACGTAAAAGGCGAGATCACCAAGGTAGTCGGCAAATAACTGTCAGACCAAGTTTACT
CATATATACTTTAGATTGATTTAAAACTTCATTTTTAATTTAAAAGGATCTAGGTGAAGATCCTTTTTGA
TAATCTCATGACCAAAATCCCTTAACGTGAGTTTTCGTTCCACTGAGCGTCAGACCCCGTAGAAAAGATC
AAAGGATCTTCTTGAGATCCTTTTTTTCTGCGCGTAATCTGCTGCTTGCAAACAAAAAAACCACCGCTAC
CAGCGGTGGTTTGTTTGCCGGATCAAGAGCTACCAACTCTTTTTCCGAAGGTAACTGGCTTCAGCAGAGC
GCAGATACCAAATACTGTCCTTCTAGTGTAGCCGTAGTTAGGCCACCACTTCAAGAACTCTGTAGCACCG
CCTACATACCTCGCTCTGCTAATCCTGTTACCAGTGGCTGCTGCCAGTGGCGATAAGTCGTGTCTTACCG
GGTTGGACTCAAGACGATAGTTACCGGATAAGGCGCAGCGGTCGGGCTGAACGGGGGGTTCGTGCACACA
GCCCAGCTTGGAGCGAACGACCTACACCGAACTGAGATACCTACAGCGTGAGCTATGAGAAAGCGCCACG
CTTCCCGAAGGGAGAAAGGCGGACAGGTATCCGGTAAGCGGCAGGGTCGGAACAGGAGAGCGCACGAGGG
AGCTTCCAGGGGGAAACGCCTGGTATCTTTATAGTCCTGTCGGGTTTCGCCACCTCTGACTTGAGCGTCG
ATTTTTGTGATGCTCGTCAGGGGGGCGGAGCCTATGGAAAAACGCCAGCAACGCGGCCTTTTTACGGTTC
CTGGCCTTTTGCTGGCCTTTTGCTCACATGTTCTTTCCTGCGTTATCCCCTGATTCTGTGGATAACCGTA
TTACCGCCTTTGAGTGAGCTGATACCGCTCGCCGCAGCCGAACGACCGAGCGCAGCGAGTCAGTGAGCGA
GGAAGCGGAAGAGCGCCCAATACGCAAACCGCCTCTCCCCGCGCGTTGGCCGATTCATTAATCACTCTGT
GGTCTCATACTGTATTTTTACAACAATTACCAACAACAACAAACAACAAACAACATTACAATTACTATTT
ACAATTAC
